>Addgene plasmid #160547 | pCFEX2-A2aGH | addgene full sequence | sequence record 317847 | Addgene NGS Result
AAAGTATATATGAGTAAACTTGGTCTGACAGTTACCAATGCTTAATCAGTGAGGCACCTATCTCAGCGAT
CTGTCTATTTCGTTCATCCATAGTTGCCTGACTCCCCGTCGTGTAGATAACTACGATACGGGAGGGCTTA
CCATCTGGCCCCAGTGCTGCAATGATACCGCGAGACCCACGCTCACCGGCTCCAGATTTATCAGCAATAA
ACCAGCCAGCCGGAAGGGCCGAGCGCAGAAGTGGTCCTGCAACTTTATCCGCCTCCATCCAGTCTATTAA
TTGTTGCCGGGAAGCTAGAGTAAGTAGTTCGCCAGTTAATAGTTTGCGCAACGTTGTTGCCATTGCTACA
GGCATCGTGGTGTCACGCTCGTCGTTTGGTATGGCTTCATTCAGCTCCGGTTCCCAACGATCAAGGCGAG
TTACATGATCCCCCATGTTGTGCAAAAAAGCGGTTAGCTCCTTCGGTCCTCCGATCGTTGTCAGAAGTAA
GTTGGCCGCAGTGTTATCACTCATGGTTATGGCAGCACTGCATAATTCTCTTACTGTCATGCCATCCGTA
AGATGCTTTTCTGTGACTGGTGAGTACTCAACCAAGTCATTCTGAGAATAGTGTATGCGGCGACCGAGTT
GCTCTTGCCCGGCGTCAATACGGGATAATACCGCGCCACATAGCAGAACTTTAAAAGTGCTCATCATTGG
AAAACGTTCTTCGGGGCGAAAACTCTCAAGGATCTTACCGCTGTTGAGATCCAGTTCGATGTAACCCACT
CGTGCACCCAACTGATCTTCAGCATCTTTTACTTTCACCAGCGTTTCTGGGTGAGCAAAAACAGGAAGGC
AAAATGCCGCAAAAAAGGGAATAAGGGCGACACGGAAATGTTGAATACTCATACTCTACTCCTCGTCAAT
TCTCTTAGGATTCGATTCACATTCATCTTTTTTTAGCTACTAATAGGATAAATTATAGGAATTTATAACA
AATTGAAATATGGCAGGCAGCAAAATTAAAATTGTCTTAGTTTTTTAGTGTATAGAAGTGAATAGCTATA
TAAAGTATGTGTAAAGTTGGTAACGGAACGAAAAATAGAAAAGGATATTACATGGGAAAACATGTTGTTT
ACGGAGAAATGAAAAGTATATTGTATTTTGTACGAGCTAAAAGTACAGTGGGAACAAAGTCGATTTTGTT
ACATCTACACTGTTGTTATCAGATCTCGAGCTATTACAAGTCTTCTTCAGAAATAAGCTTTTGTTATCAG
GAGACGGTGACTGAGGTTCCTTGACCCCAGTAGTCCATACCATAGTAAGAACCCGTACAGTAATAGATAC
CCATGTCTTCAACTCTTAAGCTAACAAATCGGGTTGGTCAATCCTCTAGTCCAAGCATAGGATCCGAGAG
TTATCACCAATAAGCAATATGAAATTGCAATCGAAACAGTATAATAAATAAGCATGTTAATAAATGATAG
CTTATACCCTTCATTGATAAACGTGCTAATGGTACTCAAAGTGCCGCAAAATCCGGATATTAACGCAGAA
ACAATATGACATGAATTCAACGAGTTCACAATTGGAACGTCCGTAGAAAAGTGTTTTTTACCACGTTGCA
CCATGGTAAATATGCCAATCAATAAAGTGGCGAAAACGTTTGCCAAGAAAGTACCCAATGGAAACTTTTT
GTTTGTTTTATTAAACATTTCTGCCAACCAATATCTTAGGAAACCAGCGAAAATTCCAAATAGACATGGT
AGTGTCCACTTGCCCCTCGAATAGTTCTCATAATACGCACACAGCACCACAAACAAAATAATTAATGGAA
AAGCTAGTGCATACGCGAGTTTATCCACAATATCAAAAAATTTCTTAAAAAATGGTGCTGGAGTTTTGAA
TTTAAACTCTAGAATATTTTTTTCCATTTCTTGTGTATCAACATCACCAGCATTTTCCTTTACAGTGTCT
GAGGGAGGGGTATATGGCTTCGAAAACGAACTAGATCCATAAGCAACAATAACCTCCTTACCAAGTTGCC
TACCGAAAATAAGACTACCCATGGAAACCATAAGATGAACGAGCAAGACAGATAAAAACTCCATTATACC
GTAAGCTCTGTTCGGCAGTTTTGTGTGGTTAGCGATATTACCGTTAGTTAAGTTTGTAGAGTGTTCGAAC
ATCTCTAGCAGCATACTAGAAAAGGAAGACAGGGCACCACAGTACCCAGTAGTTACACCTAAAAACAAGA
CTTGGTGATCTTTCATCCAAGTGTAAGCATTTAAAGATTGCATAATCCCCATTAGCATGCAGGATGAACA
ATTAGACCAGAGAACGGTCGGAGCAGTAACGAAGGCCGGAGTGTAGGTGGAAAGCGCCGTTATAGCCTGA
CGTGTTTCAGTACCTAATATGCAGAACGTGGTGAATGTACAAAAAACATGAATATAATGGCTCAACTTGT
GATTTGATATGACCGGATTGAAAATCATTTTGAATTCTTTTTAGGCTGGTATCTTGATTCTAAATCGATT
TTGCAAGACTAGAGGAATATGTATTAAAATTCACTGAATGCAAGTAAAATATTAAGTAAAAGAAAGCATT
GATTATGAAGAAAGGACCTTTTTAAGATATGAGAACAATGAGAAAAGGAAAAATGGGACGAAACAAATAG
GGAAAATTCCGTCTGTAAAACCAATTGTAGTAACAAAAAACGCTCATTTCAATAGCAAAAAAATAGAATA
CCGTCAATGGATATATATAGACACGGGACATTATAACAACGTGCAGATGGTGATGATTGCAAACCCAAAA
AATTACCAGCTTCCTGTAATTCCAGGTTGAGCGCGTGGCTTCCTATAATCCAATACACCCACACCCACCC
AGATCGTGATTTTTGTTACAGGTCAGCTGATGGGTCCTTTTCATCACGTGCTATAAAAATAATTATAATT
TAAATTTTTTAATATAAATATATAAATTAAAAATAGAAAGTAAAAAAAGAAATTAAAGAAAAAATAGTTT
TTGTTTTCCGAAGATGTAAAAGACTCTAGGGGGATCGCCAACAAATACTACCTTTTATCTTGCTCTTCCT
GCTCTCAGGTATTAATGCCGAATTGTTTCATCTTGTCTGTGTAGAAGACCACACACGAAAATCCTGTGAT
TTTACATTTTACTTATCGTTAATCGAATGTATATCTATTTAATCTGCTTTTCTTGTCTAATAAATATATA
TGTAAAGTACGCTTTTTGTTGAAATTTTTTAAACCTTTGTTTATTTTTTTTTTCTTCATTCCGTAACTCT
TCTACCTTCTTTATTTACTTTCTAAAATCCAAATACAAAACATAAAAATAAATAAACACAGAGTAAATTC
CCAAATTATTCCATCATTAAAAGATACGAGGCGCGTGTAAGTTACAGGCAAGCGATCCGTCCGCCGGCG
[124 nt withheld, positions 3430-3553]
GGGGATCGATCCACTAGTCCACGGATTAGAAGCCGCCGAGCGGGTGACAGCCCTCCGAAGGAAGACTCTC
CTCCGTGCGTCCTCGTCTTCACCGGTCGCGTTCCTGAAACGCAGATGTGCCTCGCGCCGCACTGCTCCGA
ACAATAAAGATTCTACAATACTAGCTTTTATGGTTATGAAGAGGAAAAATTGGCAGTAACCTGGCCCCAC
AAACCTTCAAATGAACGAATCAAATTAACAACCATAGGATGATAATGCGATTAGTTTTTTAGCCTTATTT
CTGGGGTAATTAATCAGCGAAGCGATGATTTTTGATCTATTAACAGATATATAAATGCAAAAACTGCATA
ACCACTTTAACTAATACTTTCAACATTTTCGGTTTGTATTACTTCTTATTCAAATGTAATAAAAGTATCA
ACAAAAAATTGTTAATATACCTCTATACTTTAACGTCAAGGAGAAAAAACCCCGGATCGGACTACTAGCA
GCTGTAATACGACTCACTATAGGGAATATTAAGCTTGGATCATGAAGGTTTTGATTGTCTTGTTGGCTAT
CTTCGCTGCTTTGCCCTTGGCTCTAGCTCAACCGGTTATTTCTACTACCGTCGGTTCCGCTGCAGAAGGC
TCTTTGGACAAGAGAGAAGCTCGGCCGGACGTCATGCCCATCATGGGCTCCTCGGTGTACATCACGGTGG
AGCTGGCCATTGCTGTGCTGGCCATCCTGGGCAATGTGCTGGTGTGCTGGGCCGTGTGGCTCAACAGCAA
CCTGCAGAACGTCACCAACTACTTTGTGGTGTCACTGGCGGCGGCCGACATCGCAGTGGGTGTGCTCGCC
ATCCCCTTTGCCATCACCATCAGCACCGGGTTCTGCGCTGCCTGCCACGGCTGCCTCTTCATTGCCTGCT
TCGTCCTGGTCCTCACGCAGAGCTCCATCTTCAGTCTCCTGGCCATCGCCATTGACCGCTACATTGCCAT
CCGCATCCCGCTCCGGTACAATGGCTTGGTGACCGGCACGAGGGCTAAGGGCATCATTGCCATCTGCTGG
GTGCTGTCGTTTGCCATCGGCCTGACTCCCATGCTAGGTTGGAACAACTGCGGTCAGCCAAAGGAGGGCA
AGAACCACTCCCAGGGCTGCGGGGAGGGCCAAGTGGCCTGTCTCTTTGAGGATGTGGTCCCCATGAACTA
CATGGTGTACTTCAACTTCTTTGCCTGTGTGCTGGTGCCCCTGCTGCTCATGCTGGGTGTCTATTTGCGG
ATCTTCCTGGCGGCGCGACGACAGCTGAAGCAGATGGAGAGCCAGCCTCTGCCGGGGGAGCGGGCACGGT
CCACACTGCAGAAGGAGGTCCATGCTGCCAAGTCACTGGCCATCATTGTGGGGCTCTTTGCCCTCTGCTG
GCTGCCCCTACACATCATCAACTGCTTCACTTTCTTCTGCCCCGACTGCAGCCACGCCCCTCTCTGGCTC
ATGTACCTGGCCATCGTCCTCTCCCACACCAATTCGGTTGTGAATCCCTTCATCTACGCCTACCGTATCC
GCGAGTTCCGCCAGACCTTCCGCAAGATCATTCGCAGCCACGTCCTGAGGCAGCAAGAACCTTTCAAGGC
AGCTGGCACCAGTGCCCGGGTCTTGGCAGCTCATGGCAGTGACGGAGAGCAGGTCAGCCTCCGTCTCAAC
GGCCACCCGCCAGGAGTGTGGGCCAACGGCAGTGCTCCCCACCCTGAGCGGAGGCCCAATGGCTACGCCC
TGGGGCTGGTGAGTGGAGGGAGTGCCCAAGAGTCCCAGGGGAACACGGGCCTCCCAGACGTGGAGCTCCT
TAGCCATGAGCTCAAGGGAGTGTGCCCAGAGCCCCCTGGCCTAGATGACCCCCTGGCCCAGGATGGAGCA
GGAGTGTCCCCGCGGATGGTGAGCAAGGGCGAGGAGCTGTTCACCGGGGTGGTGCCCATCCTGGTCGAGC
TGGACGGCGACGTAAACGGCCACAAGTTCAGCGTGTCCGGCGAGGGCGAGGGCGATGCCACCTACGGCAA
GCTGACCCTGAAGTTCATCTGCACCACCGGCAAGCTGCCCGTGCCCTGGCCCACCCTCGTGACCACCCTG
ACCTACGGCGTGCAGTGCTTCAGCCGCTACCCCGACCACATGAAGCAGCACGACTTCTTCAAGTCCGCCA
TGCCCGAAGGCTACGTCCAGGAGCGCACCATCTTCTTCAAGGACGACGGCAACTACAAGACCCGCGCCGA
GGTGAAGTTCGAGGGCGACACCCTGGTGAACCGCATCGAGCTGAAGGGCATCGACTTCAAGGAGGACGGC
AACATCCTGGGGCACAAGCTGGAGTACAACTACAACAGCCACAACGTCTATATCATGGCCGACAAGCAGA
AGAACGGCATCAAGGTGAACTTCAAGATCCGCCACAACATCGAGGACGGCAGCGTGCAGCTCGCCGACCA
CTACCAGCAGAACACCCCCATCGGCGACGGCCCCGTGCTGCTGCCCGACAACCACTACCTGAGCACCCAG
TCCGCCCTGAGCAAAGACCCCAACGAGAAGCGCGATCACATGGTCCTGCTGGAGTTCGTGACCGCCGCCG
GGATCACTCTCGGCATGGACGAGCTGTACAAGCACGTGTCATCACATCATCATCATCATCATCATCATCA
TCATTAATAACTTAAGAGTTGAAGACATGGGTATCTATTACTGTACGGCTCGAGTCTAGAGGGCCCTTCG
AAGGTAAGCCTATCCCTAACCCTCTCCTCGGTCTCGATTCTACGCGTACCGGTCATCATCACCATCACCA
TTGAGTTTAAACCCGCTGATCCTAGAGGGCCGCATCATGTAATTAGTTATGTCACGCTTACATTCACGCC
CTCCCCCCACATCCGCTCTAACCGAAAAGGAAGGAGTTAGACAACCTGAAGTCTAGGTCCCTATTTATTT
TTTTATAGTTATGTTAGTATTAAGAACGTTATTTATATTTCAAATTTTTCTTTTTTTTCTGTACAGACGC
GTGTACGCATGTAACATTATACTGAAAACCTTGCTTGAGAAGGTTTTGGGACGCTCGAAGGCTTTAATTT
GCAAGCTGCGGCCCTGCATTAATGAATCGGCCAACGCGCGGGGAGAGGCGGTTTGCGTATTGGGCGCTCT
TCCGCTTCCTCGCTCACTGACTCGCTGCGCTCGGTCGTTCGGCTGCGGCGAGCGGTATCAGCTCACTCAA
AGGCGGTAATACGGTTATCCACAGAATCAGGGGATAACGCAGGAAAGAACATGTGAGCAAAAGGCCAGCA
AAAGGCCAGGAACCGTAAAAAGGCCGCGTTGCTGGCGTTTTTCCATAGGCTCCGCCCCCCTGACGAGCAT
CACAAAAATCGACGCTCAAGTCAGAGGTGGCGAAACCCGACAGGACTATAAAGATACCAGGCGTTTCCCC
CTGGAAGCTCCCTCGTGCGCTCTCCTGTTCCGACCCTGCCGCTTACCGGATACCTGTCCGCCTTTCTCCC
TTCGGGAAGCGTGGCGCTTTCTCATAGCTCACGCTGTAGGTATCTCAGTTCGGTGTAGGTCGTTCGCTCC
AAGCTGGGCTGTGTGCACGAACCCCCCGTTCAGCCCGACCGCTGCGCCTTATCCGGTAACTATCGTCTTG
AGTCCAACCCGGTAAGACACGACTTATCGCCACTGGCAGCAGCCACTGGTAACAGGATTAGCAGAGCGAG
GTATGTAGGCGGTGCTACAGAGTTCTTGAAGTGGTGGCCTAACTACGGCTACACTAGAAGAACAGTATTT
GGTATCTGCGCTCTGCTGAAGCCAGTTACCTTCGGAAAAAGAGTTGGTAGCTCTTGATCCGGCAAACAAA
CCACCGCTGGTAGCGGTGGTTTTTTTGTTTGCAAGCAGCAGATTACGCGCAGAAAAAAAGGATCTCAAGA
AGATCCTTTGATCTTTTCTACGGGGTCTGACGCTCAGTGGAACGAAAACTCACGTTAAGGGATTTTGGTC
ATGAGATTATCAAAAAGGATCTTCACCTAGATCCTTTTAAATTAAAAATGAAGTTTTAAATCAATCT
Features (pLannotate 1.2.2; 15 found; start..end, strand, type, name):
     32..892     -  CDS            AmpR: β-lactamase; bla; confers resistance to ampicillin, carbenicillin, and related antibiotics
   1260..1361    -  CDS            HVM33_MOUSE (fragment): Experimental evidence at protein level: Swiss-Prot protein existence level 1. From Mus musculus (Mouse).
   1354..2478    -  CDS            FEX1: FEX1_YEAST - Experimental evidence at protein level: Swiss-Prot protein existence level 1. Fluoride channel required for the rapid expulsion of cytoplasmic fluoride. From Saccharomyces cerevisiae (strain ATCC 204508 / S288c) (Baker's yeast).
   2615..2761    -  CDS            YB96A_YEAST: Protein predicted: Swiss-Prot protein existence level 4. From Saccharomyces cerevisiae (strain ATCC 204508 / S288c) (Baker's yeast).
   2913..3417    +  misc_feature   CEN/ARS: S. cerevisiae CEN6 centromere fused to an autonomously replicating sequence
   3423..3553    -  rep_origin     f1 ori (fragment) (sequence partly withheld): f1 bacteriophage origin of replication; arrow indicates direction of (+) strand synthesis
   3575..4016    +  promoter       GAL1 promoter: S. cerevisiae GAL1; inducible promoter, regulated by Gal4
   4048..4066    +  promoter       T7 promoter: promoter for bacteriophage T7 RNA polymerase
   4217..5452    +  CDS            ADORA2A: AA2AR_HUMAN - Also known as ADORA2. Experimental evidence at protein level: Swiss-Prot protein existence level 1. Receptor for adenosine (By similarity). The activity of this receptor is mediated by G proteins which activate adenylyl cyclase (By similarity). From Homo sapiens (Human).
   5459..6175    +  CDS            EGFP: EGFP is a basic (constitutively fluorescent) green fluorescent protein published in 1996, derived from Aequorea victoria. It is reported to be a rapidly-maturing weak dimer with moderate acid sensitivity.
   6188..6205    +  CDS            capTEV™ (fragment): composite tag for in vivo biotinylation, TEV protease cleavage, and 6xHis tagging
   6286..6327    +  CDS            V5 tag: epitope tag from simian virus 5
   6388..6635    +  terminator     CYC1 terminator: S. cerevisiae CYC1; transcription terminator for CYC1
   6647..6700    -  CDS            lacI (fragment): lac repressor; lacI; The lac repressor binds to the lac operator to inhibit transcription in E. coli. This inhibition can be relieved by adding lactose or isopropyl-β-D-thiogalactopyranoside (IPTG).
   6883..7471    -  rep_origin     ori: high-copy-number ColE1/pMB1/pBR322/pUC origin of replication
