[The description below was written by a language model from this plasmid's Addgene catalogue record and pLannotate feature annotations shown in this document.]
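Description:
pCFEX2-A2aGH is a 7.6 kb yeast expression plasmid derived from pYC2/CT, built as an E. coli–Saccharomyces cerevisiae shuttle vector. In bacteria it replicates from a high-copy ColE1/pUC-type origin and is selected with ampicillin through the β-lactamase gene. In yeast it is maintained at low copy by a CEN6/ARS element. A fragment of the f1 phage origin remains from the backbone. No conventional yeast auxotrophic marker is annotated in the feature table. Instead, the plasmid carries a cassette for S. cerevisiae FEX1, the fluoride channel that rapidly exports cytoplasmic fluoride. According to the record, this cassette is driven by the PGI1 promoter. That promoter is not annotated as such, though a small predicted yeast ORF just upstream of FEX1 probably reflects this region.

The second cassette places human ADORA2A, the G protein-coupled adenosine A2a receptor, under the galactose-inducible, Gal4-regulated GAL1 promoter. The receptor is fused at its C-terminus to EGFP, followed by a polyhistidine tag described in the record as 10xHis. The annotation software detects this tag only as a short His-containing fragment. A backbone T7 promoter lies upstream of the coding sequence, and a V5 epitope sequence and the CYC1 terminator lie downstream. The catalogue text names an "MFaT" terminator for both cassettes, which is not annotated, so the record does not establish whether the V5 sequence is translated or which terminator ends the transcript. The short mouse immunoglobulin and lacI fragment hits are likely spurious matches.

The associated publication concerns engineered fluoride sensitivity for biocontainment and selection of modified yeast. In that context, FEX1 presumably serves as a selectable marker in fluoride-sensitive strains, while the fluorescent receptor fusion reports expression of a heterologous membrane protein.
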