Addgene plasmid #160547: pCFEX2-A2aGH
Purpose: pYC2/CT derivative reporter plasmid encoding PPGI1-Saccharomyces cerevisiae FEX1-MFaT; as well as PGAL1-Homo sapiens ADORA2A-EGFP-10HIS-MFaT.
Depositing lab: Michelle O'Malley. Depositing organization: University of California, Santa Barbara. Publication: Engineered fluoride sensitivity enables biocontainment and selection of genetically-modified yeasts. Yoo JI, Seppala S, O'Malley MA. Nat Commun. 2020 Oct 29;11(1):5459. doi: 10.1038/s41467-020-19271-1. PubMed 33122649.
Backbone
  Vector backbone: pYC2/CT
  Vector type: Yeast Expression
Growth in bacteria
  Bacterial resistance: Ampicillin, 100 μg/mL
  Growth temperature: 37°C
  Growth strain: DH5alpha
  Copy number: Unknown
Gene/Insert
  Cloning method: Restriction Enzyme; 5′ cloning site unknown (unknown if destroyed); 3′ cloning site unknown (unknown if destroyed)
  Sequencing primers: 5′ unknown
Terms and licenses: Academic/Nonprofit Terms; Industry Terms: Not Available to Industry
How to cite: pCFEX2-A2aGH was a gift from Michelle O'Malley (Addgene plasmid # 160547 ; http://n2t.net/addgene:160547 ; RRID:Addgene_160547)
